Addgene plasmid #135116: HNRNPCL1_RRM_pGEX
Purpose: Recombinant expression of HNRNPCL1 with dual-affinity tag
Depositing lab: Christopher Burge. Depositing organization: Massachusetts Institute of Technology. Publication: Sequence, Structure, and Context Preferences of Human RNA Binding Proteins. Dominguez D, Freese P, Alexis MS, Su A, Hochman M, Palden T, Bazile C, Lambert NJ, Van Nostrand EL, Pratt GA, Yeo GW, Graveley BR, Burge CB. Mol Cell. 2018 Jun 7;70(5):854-867.e9. doi: 10.1016/j.molcel.2018.05.001. Epub 2018 Jun 7. PubMed 29883606.
Backbone
  Vector backbone: pGEX-6P-2
  Backbone manufacturer: Promega
  Backbone size w/o insert (bp): 5081
  Vector type: Bacterial Expression
Growth in bacteria
  Bacterial resistance: Ampicillin, 100 μg/mL
  Growth temperature: 37°C
  Growth strain: DH5alpha
  Copy number: High Copy
Gene/Insert
  Gene/Insert name: HNRNPCL1 (alt name: HNRPCL1)
  Species: H. sapiens (human)
  Insert size (bp): 396
  Entrez Gene: HNRNPCL1 (a.k.a. HNRPCL1)
  Promoter: tac
  Tag / fusion protein: GST-SBP (N terminal on backbone)
  Cloning method: Restriction Enzyme; 5′ cloning site BamHI (not destroyed); 3′ cloning site NotI (not destroyed)
  Sequencing primers: 5′ 5GEX (GGGCTGGCAAGCCACGTTTGGTG); 3′ 3GEX (CCGGGAGCTGCATGTGTCAGAGG)
Terms and licenses: Academic/Nonprofit Terms; Industry Terms: Not Available to Industry
How to cite: HNRNPCL1_RRM_pGEX was a gift from Christopher Burge (Addgene plasmid # 135116 ; http://n2t.net/addgene:135116 ; RRID:Addgene_135116)
