[The description below was written by a language model from this plasmid's Addgene catalogue record and pLannotate feature annotations shown in this document.]
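Description:
HNRNPCL1_RRM_pGEX is a bacterial expression plasmid built on the pGEX-6P-2 backbone for producing a fragment of the human RNA-binding protein HNRNPCL1 in E. coli. The total size is 5,477 bp. It replicates from a high-copy ColE1/pMB1-type origin and is selected with ampicillin through the bla (AmpR) gene. Remnants of the pBR322 bom and rop regions and a lacZα segment are carried over from the backbone.

The roughly 396 bp insert was cloned between BamHI and NotI sites, both of which are retained. It is annotated as a partial HNRNPCL1 coding sequence, and the construct name indicates that it covers the RRM (RNA recognition motif) domain. It sits downstream of, and per the catalogue entry is fused to, Schistosoma japonicum glutathione S-transferase. The catalogue describes the N-terminal tag as GST-SBP. The feature tables do not annotate a streptavidin-binding peptide, but an unannotated gap of about 160 bp between GST and the insert is consistent with where it would lie. Expression is driven by the hybrid trp/lac tac promoter followed by a lac operator. A plasmid-borne lacI gene supplies repressor, so transcription stays off until it is induced with IPTG.

Both feature tables, one from the depositor's sequence and one from repository sequencing, describe the same circular molecule from different start points. They differ only in whether the lacI promoter is called as the wild-type or the lacIq variant. The stated purpose is recombinant production of HNRNPCL1 with a dual-affinity tag, and the associated work surveyed the sequence, structure and context preferences of human RNA-binding proteins.
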