Features (pLannotate 1.2.2; 17 found; start..end, strand, type, name):
     26..65      +  CDS            rop (fragment): Rop protein, which maintains plasmids at low copy number; rop
    167..207     +  misc_feature   bom (fragment): basis of mobility region from pBR322
    312..416     +  promoter       AmpR promoter: bla
    417..1277    +  CDS            AmpR: β-lactamase; bla; confers resistance to ampicillin, carbenicillin, and related antibiotics
   1448..2036    +  rep_origin     ori: high-copy-number ColE1/pMB1/pBR322/pUC origin of replication
   2222..2273    -  misc_feature   bom (fragment): basis of mobility region from pBR322
   2280..2357    +  promoter       lacIq promoter: lacI (mutant); In the lacIq allele, a single base change in the promoter boosts expression of the lacI gene about 10-fold.
   2358..3440    +  CDS            lacI: lac repressor; lacI; The lac repressor binds to the lac operator to inhibit transcription in E. coli. This inhibition can be relieved by adding lactose or isopropyl-β-D-thiogalactopyranoside (IPTG).
   3453..3474    +  protein_bind   CAP binding site: CAP binding activates transcription in the presence of cAMP. E. coli catabolite activator protein
   3489..3519    +  promoter       lac promoter: promoter for the E. coli lac operon
   3527..3543    +  protein_bind   lac operator: The lac repressor binds to the lac operator to inhibit transcription in E. coli. This inhibition can be relieved by adding lactose or isopropyl-β-D-thiogalactopyranoside (IPTG). lac repressor encoded by lacI
   3563..3736    +  CDS            lacZα: LacZα fragment of β-galactosidase; lacZ fragment
   4015..4116    -  CDS            yciV (fragment): RNAAM_ECOLI - Also known as trpH From Escherichia coli (strain K12).
   4192..4220    +  promoter       tac promoter: strong E. coli promoter; hybrid between the trp and lac UV5 promoters
   4228..4244    +  protein_bind   lac operator: The lac repressor binds to the lac operator to inhibit transcription in E. coli. This inhibition can be relieved by adding lactose or isopropyl-β-D-thiogalactopyranoside (IPTG). lac repressor encoded by lacI
   4267..4920    +  CDS            GST26_SCHJA: Experimental evidence at protein level: Swiss-Prot protein existence level 1. GST isoenzymes appear to play a central role in the parasite detoxification system. Other functions are also suspected including a role in increasing the solubility of haematin in the parasite gut. From Schistosoma japonicum (Blood fluke).
   5080..5472    +  CDS            HNRNPCL1 (fragment): HNRC1_HUMAN - Also known as HNRPCL1. Experimental evidence at protein level: Swiss-Prot protein existence level 1. May play a role in nucleosome assembly by neutralizing basic proteins such as A and B core hnRNPs. From Homo sapiens (Human).
>Addgene plasmid #135116 | HNRNPCL1_RRM_pGEX | depositor full sequence | sequence record 259857 | Full Sequence
GGCCGCATCGTGACTGACTGACGATCTGCCTCGCGCGTTTCGGTGATGACGGTGAAAACCTCTGACACAT
GCAGCTCCCGGAGACGGTCACAGCTTGTCTGTAAGCGGATGCCGGGAGCAGACAAGCCCGTCAGGGCGCG
TCAGCGGGTGTTGGCGGGTGTCGGGGCGCAGCCATGACCCAGTCACGTAGCGATAGCGGAGTGTATAATT
CTTGAAGACGAAAGGGCCTCGTGATACGCCTATTTTTATAGGTTAATGTCATGATAATAATGGTTTCTTA
GACGTCAGGTGGCACTTTTCGGGGAAATGTGCGCGGAACCCCTATTTGTTTATTTTTCTAAATACATTCA
AATATGTATCCGCTCATGAGACAATAACCCTGATAAATGCTTCAATAATATTGAAAAAGGAAGAGTATGA
GTATTCAACATTTCCGTGTCGCCCTTATTCCCTTTTTTGCGGCATTTTGCCTTCCTGTTTTTGCTCACCC
AGAAACGCTGGTGAAAGTAAAAGATGCTGAAGATCAGTTGGGTGCACGAGTGGGTTACATCGAACTGGAT
CTCAACAGCGGTAAGATCCTTGAGAGTTTTCGCCCCGAAGAACGTTTTCCAATGATGAGCACTTTTAAAG
TTCTGCTATGTGGCGCGGTATTATCCCGTGTTGACGCCGGGCAAGAGCAACTCGGTCGCCGCATACACTA
TTCTCAGAATGACTTGGTTGAGTACTCACCAGTCACAGAAAAGCATCTTACGGATGGCATGACAGTAAGA
GAATTATGCAGTGCTGCCATAACCATGAGTGATAACACTGCGGCCAACTTACTTCTGACAACGATCGGAG
GACCGAAGGAGCTAACCGCTTTTTTGCACAACATGGGGGATCATGTAACTCGCCTTGATCGTTGGGAACC
GGAGCTGAATGAAGCCATACCAAACGACGAGCGTGACACCACGATGCCTGCAGCAATGGCAACAACGTTG
CGCAAACTATTAACTGGCGAACTACTTACTCTAGCTTCCCGGCAACAATTAATAGACTGGATGGAGGCGG
ATAAAGTTGCAGGACCACTTCTGCGCTCGGCCCTTCCGGCTGGCTGGTTTATTGCTGATAAATCTGGAGC
CGGTGAGCGTGGGTCTCGCGGTATCATTGCAGCACTGGGGCCAGATGGTAAGCCCTCCCGTATCGTAGTT
ATCTACACGACGGGGAGTCAGGCAACTATGGATGAACGAAATAGACAGATCGCTGAGATAGGTGCCTCAC
TGATTAAGCATTGGTAACTGTCAGACCAAGTTTACTCATATATACTTTAGATTGATTTAAAACTTCATTT
TTAATTTAAAAGGATCTAGGTGAAGATCCTTTTTGATAATCTCATGACCAAAATCCCTTAACGTGAGTTT
TCGTTCCACTGAGCGTCAGACCCCGTAGAAAAGATCAAAGGATCTTCTTGAGATCCTTTTTTTCTGCGCG
TAATCTGCTGCTTGCAAACAAAAAAACCACCGCTACCAGCGGTGGTTTGTTTGCCGGATCAAGAGCTACC
AACTCTTTTTCCGAAGGTAACTGGCTTCAGCAGAGCGCAGATACCAAATACTGTCCTTCTAGTGTAGCCG
TAGTTAGGCCACCACTTCAAGAACTCTGTAGCACCGCCTACATACCTCGCTCTGCTAATCCTGTTACCAG
TGGCTGCTGCCAGTGGCGATAAGTCGTGTCTTACCGGGTTGGACTCAAGACGATAGTTACCGGATAAGGC
GCAGCGGTCGGGCTGAACGGGGGGTTCGTGCACACAGCCCAGCTTGGAGCGAACGACCTACACCGAACTG
AGATACCTACAGCGTGAGCTATGAGAAAGCGCCACGCTTCCCGAAGGGAGAAAGGCGGACAGGTATCCGG
TAAGCGGCAGGGTCGGAACAGGAGAGCGCACGAGGGAGCTTCCAGGGGGAAACGCCTGGTATCTTTATAG
TCCTGTCGGGTTTCGCCACCTCTGACTTGAGCGTCGATTTTTGTGATGCTCGTCAGGGGGGCGGAGCCTA
TGGAAAAACGCCAGCAACGCGGCCTTTTTACGGTTCCTGGCCTTTTGCTGGCCTTTTGCTCACATGTTCT
TTCCTGCGTTATCCCCTGATTCTGTGGATAACCGTATTACCGCCTTTGAGTGAGCTGATACCGCTCGCCG
CAGCCGAACGACCGAGCGCAGCGAGTCAGTGAGCGAGGAAGCGGAAGAGCGCCTGATGCGGTATTTTCTC
CTTACGCATCTGTGCGGTATTTCACACCGCATAAATTCCGACACCATCGAATGGTGCAAAACCTTTCGCG
GTATGGCATGATAGCGCCCGGAAGAGAGTCAATTCAGGGTGGTGAATGTGAAACCAGTAACGTTATACGA
TGTCGCAGAGTATGCCGGTGTCTCTTATCAGACCGTTTCCCGCGTGGTGAACCAGGCCAGCCACGTTTCT
GCGAAAACGCGGGAAAAAGTGGAAGCGGCGATGGCGGAGCTGAATTACATTCCCAACCGCGTGGCACAAC
AACTGGCGGGCAAACAGTCGTTGCTGATTGGCGTTGCCACCTCCAGTCTGGCCCTGCACGCGCCGTCGCA
AATTGTCGCGGCGATTAAATCTCGCGCCGATCAACTGGGTGCCAGCGTGGTGGTGTCGATGGTAGAACGA
AGCGGCGTCGAAGCCTGTAAAGCGGCGGTGCACAATCTTCTCGCGCAACGCGTCAGTGGGCTGATCATTA
ACTATCCGCTGGATGACCAGGATGCCATTGCTGTGGAAGCTGCCTGCACTAATGTTCCGGCGTTATTTCT
TGATGTCTCTGACCAGACACCCATCAACAGTATTATTTTCTCCCATGAAGACGGTACGCGACTGGGCGTG
GAGCATCTGGTCGCATTGGGTCACCAGCAAATCGCGCTGTTAGCGGGCCCATTAAGTTCTGTCTCGGCGC
GTCTGCGTCTGGCTGGCTGGCATAAATATCTCACTCGCAATCAAATTCAGCCGATAGCGGAACGGGAAGG
CGACTGGAGTGCCATGTCCGGTTTTCAACAAACCATGCAAATGCTGAATGAGGGCATCGTTCCCACTGCG
ATGCTGGTTGCCAACGATCAGATGGCGCTGGGCGCAATGCGCGCCATTACCGAGTCCGGGCTGCGCGTTG
GTGCGGATATCTCGGTAGTGGGATACGACGATACCGAAGACAGCTCATGTTATATCCCGCCGTCAACCAC
CATCAAACAGGATTTTCGCCTGCTGGGGCAAACCAGCGTGGACCGCTTGCTGCAACTCTCTCAGGGCCAG
GCGGTGAAGGGCAATCAGCTGTTGCCCGTCTCACTGGTGAAAAGAAAAACCACCCTGGCGCCCAATACGC
AAACCGCCTCTCCCCGCGCGTTGGCCGATTCATTAATGCAGCTGGCACGACAGGTTTCCCGACTGGAAAG
CGGGCAGTGAGCGCAACGCAATTAATGTGAGTTAGCTCACTCATTAGGCACCCCAGGCTTTACACTTTAT
GCTTCCGGCTCGTATGTTGTGTGGAATTGTGAGCGGATAACAATTTCACACAGGAAACAGCTATGACCAT
GATTACGGATTCACTGGCCGTCGTTTTACAACGTCGTGACTGGGAAAACCCTGGCGTTACCCAACTTAAT
CGCCTTGCAGCACATCCCCCTTTCGCCAGCTGGCGTAATAGCGAAGAGGCCCGCACCGATCGCCCTTCCC
AACAGTTGCGCAGCCTGAATGGCGAATGGCGCTTTGCCTGGTTTCCGGCACCAGAAGCGGTGCCGGAAAG
CTGGCTGGAGTGCGATCTTCCTGAGGCCGATACTGTCGTCGTCCCCTCAAACTGGCAGATGCACGGTTAC
GATGCGCCCATCTACACCAACGTAACCTATCCCATTACGGTCAATCCGCCGTTTGTTCCCACGGAGAATC
CGACGGGTTGTTACTCGCTCACATTTAATGTTGATGAAAGCTGGCTACAGGAAGGCCAGACGCGAATTAT
TTTTGATGGCGTTGGAATTACGTTATCGACTGCACGGTGCACCAATGCTTCTGGCGTCAGGCAGCCATCG
GAAGCTGTGGTATGGCTGTGCAGGTCGTAAATCACTGCATAATTCGTGTCGCTCAAGGCGCACTCCCGTT
CTGGATAATGTTTTTTGCGCCGACATCATAACGGTTCTGGCAAATATTCTGAAATGAGCTGTTGACAATT
AATCATCGGCTCGTATAATGTGTGGAATTGTGAGCGGATAACAATTTCACACAGGAAACAGTATTCATGT
CCCCTATACTAGGTTATTGGAAAATTAAGGGCCTTGTGCAACCCACTCGACTTCTTTTGGAATATCTTGA
AGAAAAATATGAAGAGCATTTGTATGAGCGCGATGAAGGTGATAAATGGCGAAACAAAAAGTTTGAATTG
GGTTTGGAGTTTCCCAATCTTCCTTATTATATTGATGGTGATGTTAAATTAACACAGTCTATGGCCATCA
TACGTTATATAGCTGACAAGCACAACATGTTGGGTGGTTGTCCAAAAGAGCGTGCAGAGATTTCAATGCT
TGAAGGAGCGGTTTTGGATATTAGATACGGTGTTTCGAGAATTGCATATAGTAAAGACTTTGAAACTCTC
AAAGTTGATTTTCTTAGCAAGCTACCTGAAATGCTGAAAATGTTCGAAGATCGTTTATGTCATAAAACAT
ATTTAAATGGTGATCATGTAACCCATCCTGACTTCATGTTGTATGACGCTCTTGATGTTGTTTTATACAT
GGACCCAATGTGCCTGGATGCGTTCCCAAAATTAGTTTGTTTTAAAAAACGTATTGAAGCTATCCCACAA
ATTGATAAGTACTTGAAATCCAGCAAGTATATAGCATGGCCTTTGCAGGGCTGGCAAGCCACGTTTGGTG
GTGGCGACCATCCTCCAAAATCGGATCTGGAAGTTCTGTTCCAGGGGCCCCTGGGATTAATGGACGAAAA
AACCACCGGTTGGCGTGGTGGTCACGTTGTTGAAGGTCTGGCTGGTGAACTGGAACAGCTGCGTGCTCGT
CTGGAACACCACCCGCAGGGTCAGCGTGAACCGGGATCCATGGCCAGCAACGTTACCAACAAGATGGATC
CTCACTCCATGAACTCCCGTGTGTTCATTGGGAATCTCAACACTCTTGTTGTCAAGAAATCGGATGTGGA
GGCGATCTTTTCCAAGTATGGCAAAATTGCGGGCTGCTCTGTTCATAAGGGCTTTGCCTTCGTTCAATAT
GATAAGGAGAAAAATGCCCGGGCTGCTGTAGCAGGAGAGGATGGCAGAATGATTGCTAGCCAGGTTGTAG
ATATTAACCTGGCTGCGGAGCCAAAAGTGAACCGAGGAAACGCAGGTGTGAAACGATCAGCAGCGGAGAT
GTACGGCTCCTCTTTTGACTTGGACTATGGCTTTCAACGGGATTATTATGATGGAATGTACAGTTTCCCA
GCACGTGTACCTTGAGC
