Features (pLannotate 1.2.2; 17 found; start..end, strand, type, name):
      1..17      +  protein_bind   lac operator: The lac repressor binds to the lac operator to inhibit transcription in E. coli. This inhibition can be relieved by adding lactose or isopropyl-β-D-thiogalactopyranoside (IPTG). lac repressor encoded by lacI
     40..693     +  CDS            GST26_SCHJA: Experimental evidence at protein level: Swiss-Prot protein existence level 1. GST isoenzymes appear to play a central role in the parasite detoxification system. Other functions are also suspected including a role in increasing the solubility of haematin in the parasite gut. From Schistosoma japonicum (Blood fluke).
    853..1245    +  CDS            HNRNPCL1 (fragment): HNRC1_HUMAN - Also known as HNRPCL1. Experimental evidence at protein level: Swiss-Prot protein existence level 1. May play a role in nucleosome assembly by neutralizing basic proteins such as A and B core hnRNPs. From Homo sapiens (Human).
   1276..1315    +  CDS            rop (fragment): Rop protein, which maintains plasmids at low copy number; rop
   1417..1457    +  misc_feature   bom (fragment): basis of mobility region from pBR322
   1562..1666    +  promoter       AmpR promoter: bla
   1667..2527    +  CDS            AmpR: β-lactamase; bla; confers resistance to ampicillin, carbenicillin, and related antibiotics
   2698..3286    +  rep_origin     ori: high-copy-number ColE1/pMB1/pBR322/pUC origin of replication
   3472..3523    -  misc_feature   bom (fragment): basis of mobility region from pBR322
   3530..3607    +  promoter       lacI promoter: lacI
   3608..4690    +  CDS            lacI: lac repressor; lacI; The lac repressor binds to the lac operator to inhibit transcription in E. coli. This inhibition can be relieved by adding lactose or isopropyl-β-D-thiogalactopyranoside (IPTG).
   4703..4724    +  protein_bind   CAP binding site: CAP binding activates transcription in the presence of cAMP. E. coli catabolite activator protein
   4739..4769    +  promoter       lac promoter: promoter for the E. coli lac operon
   4777..4793    +  protein_bind   lac operator: The lac repressor binds to the lac operator to inhibit transcription in E. coli. This inhibition can be relieved by adding lactose or isopropyl-β-D-thiogalactopyranoside (IPTG). lac repressor encoded by lacI
   4813..4986    +  CDS            lacZα: LacZα fragment of β-galactosidase; lacZ fragment
   5250..5366    -  CDS            yciV (fragment): RNAAM_ECOLI - Also known as trpH From Escherichia coli (strain K12).
   5442..5470    +  promoter       tac promoter: strong E. coli promoter; hybrid between the trp and lac UV5 promoters
>Addgene plasmid #135116 | HNRNPCL1_RRM_pGEX | addgene full sequence | sequence record 273993 | Addgene NGS Result
TTGTGAGCGGATAACAATTTCACACAGGAAACAGTATTCATGTCCCCTATACTAGGTTATTGGAAAATTA
AGGGCCTTGTGCAACCCACTCGACTTCTTTTGGAATATCTTGAAGAAAAATATGAAGAGCATTTGTATGA
GCGCGATGAAGGTGATAAATGGCGAAACAAAAAGTTTGAATTGGGTTTGGAGTTTCCCAATCTTCCTTAT
TATATTGATGGTGATGTTAAATTAACACAGTCTATGGCCATCATACGTTATATAGCTGACAAGCACAACA
TGTTGGGTGGTTGTCCAAAAGAGCGTGCAGAGATTTCAATGCTTGAAGGAGCGGTTTTGGATATTAGATA
CGGTGTTTCGAGAATTGCATATAGTAAAGACTTTGAAACTCTCAAAGTTGATTTTCTTAGCAAGCTACCT
GAAATGCTGAAAATGTTCGAAGATCGTTTATGTCATAAAACATATTTAAATGGTGATCATGTAACCCATC
CTGACTTCATGTTGTATGACGCTCTTGATGTTGTTTTATACATGGACCCAATGTGCCTGGATGCGTTCCC
AAAATTAGTTTGTTTTAAAAAACGTATTGAAGCTATCCCACAAATTGATAAGTACTTGAAATCCAGCAAG
TATATAGCATGGCCTTTGCAGGGCTGGCAAGCCACGTTTGGTGGTGGCGACCATCCTCCAAAATCGGATC
TGGAAGTTCTGTTCCAGGGGCCCCTGGGATTAATGGACGAAAAAACCACCGGTTGGCGTGGTGGTCACGT
TGTTGAAGGTCTGGCTGGTGAACTGGAACAGCTGCGTGCTCGTCTGGAACACCACCCGCAGGGTCAGCGT
GAACCGGGATCCATGGCCAGCAACGTTACCAACAAGATGGATCCTCACTCCATGAACTCCCGTGTGTTCA
TTGGGAATCTCAACACTCTTGTTGTCAAGAAATCGGATGTGGAGGCGATCTTTTCCAAGTATGGCAAAAT
TGCGGGCTGCTCTGTTCATAAGGGCTTTGCCTTCGTTCAATATGATAAGGAGAAAAATGCCCGGGCTGCT
GTAGCAGGAGAGGATGGCAGAATGATTGCTAGCCAGGTTGTAGATATTAACCTGGCTGCGGAGCCAAAAG
TGAACCGAGGAAACGCAGGTGTGAAACGATCAGCAGCGGAGATGTACGGCTCCTCTTTTGACTTGGACTA
TGGCTTTCAACGGGATTATTATGATGGAATGTACAGTTTCCCAGCACGTGTACCTTAGGCGGCCGCATCG
TGACTGACTGACGATCTGCCTCGCGCGTTTCGGTGATGACGGTGAAAACCTCTGACACATGCAGCTCCCG
GAGACGGTCACAGCTTGTCTGTAAGCGGATGCCGGGAGCAGACAAGCCCGTCAGGGCGCGTCAGCGGGTG
TTGGCGGGTGTCGGGGCGCAGCCATGACCCAGTCACGTAGCGATAGCGGAGTGTATAATTCTTGAAGACG
AAAGGGCCTCGTGATACGCCTATTTTTATAGGTTAATGTCATGATAATAATGGTTTCTTAGACGTCAGGT
GGCACTTTTCGGGGAAATGTGCGCGGAACCCCTATTTGTTTATTTTTCTAAATACATTCAAATATGTATC
CGCTCATGAGACAATAACCCTGATAAATGCTTCAATAATATTGAAAAAGGAAGAGTATGAGTATTCAACA
TTTCCGTGTCGCCCTTATTCCCTTTTTTGCGGCATTTTGCCTTCCTGTTTTTGCTCACCCAGAAACGCTG
GTGAAAGTAAAAGATGCTGAAGATCAGTTGGGTGCACGAGTGGGTTACATCGAACTGGATCTCAACAGCG
GTAAGATCCTTGAGAGTTTTCGCCCCGAAGAACGTTTTCCAATGATGAGCACTTTTAAAGTTCTGCTATG
TGGCGCGGTATTATCCCGTGTTGACGCCGGGCAAGAGCAACTCGGTCGCCGCATACACTATTCTCAGAAT
GACTTGGTTGAGTACTCACCAGTCACAGAAAAGCATCTTACGGATGGCATGACAGTAAGAGAATTATGCA
GTGCTGCCATAACCATGAGTGATAACACTGCGGCCAACTTACTTCTGACAACGATCGGAGGACCGAAGGA
GCTAACCGCTTTTTTGCACAACATGGGGGATCATGTAACTCGCCTTGATCGTTGGGAACCGGAGCTGAAT
GAAGCCATACCAAACGACGAGCGTGACACCACGATGCCTGCAGCAATGGCAACAACGTTGCGCAAACTAT
TAACTGGCGAACTACTTACTCTAGCTTCCCGGCAACAATTAATAGACTGGATGGAGGCGGATAAAGTTGC
AGGACCACTTCTGCGCTCGGCCCTTCCGGCTGGCTGGTTTATTGCTGATAAATCTGGAGCCGGTGAGCGT
GGGTCTCGCGGTATCATTGCAGCACTGGGGCCAGATGGTAAGCCCTCCCGTATCGTAGTTATCTACACGA
CGGGGAGTCAGGCAACTATGGATGAACGAAATAGACAGATCGCTGAGATAGGTGCCTCACTGATTAAGCA
TTGGTAACTGTCAGACCAAGTTTACTCATATATACTTTAGATTGATTTAAAACTTCATTTTTAATTTAAA
AGGATCTAGGTGAAGATCCTTTTTGATAATCTCATGACCAAAATCCCTTAACGTGAGTTTTCGTTCCACT
GAGCGTCAGACCCCGTAGAAAAGATCAAAGGATCTTCTTGAGATCCTTTTTTTCTGCGCGTAATCTGCTG
CTTGCAAACAAAAAAACCACCGCTACCAGCGGTGGTTTGTTTGCCGGATCAAGAGCTACCAACTCTTTTT
CCGAAGGTAACTGGCTTCAGCAGAGCGCAGATACCAAATACTGTCCTTCTAGTGTAGCCGTAGTTAGGCC
ACCACTTCAAGAACTCTGTAGCACCGCCTACATACCTCGCTCTGCTAATCCTGTTACCAGTGGCTGCTGC
CAGTGGCGATAAGTCGTGTCTTACCGGGTTGGACTCAAGACGATAGTTACCGGATAAGGCGCAGCGGTCG
GGCTGAACGGGGGGTTCGTGCACACAGCCCAGCTTGGAGCGAACGACCTACACCGAACTGAGATACCTAC
AGCGTGAGCTATGAGAAAGCGCCACGCTTCCCGAAGGGAGAAAGGCGGACAGGTATCCGGTAAGCGGCAG
GGTCGGAACAGGAGAGCGCACGAGGGAGCTTCCAGGGGGAAACGCCTGGTATCTTTATAGTCCTGTCGGG
TTTCGCCACCTCTGACTTGAGCGTCGATTTTTGTGATGCTCGTCAGGGGGGCGGAGCCTATGGAAAAACG
CCAGCAACGCGGCCTTTTTACGGTTCCTGGCCTTTTGCTGGCCTTTTGCTCACATGTTCTTTCCTGCGTT
ATCCCCTGATTCTGTGGATAACCGTATTACCGCCTTTGAGTGAGCTGATACCGCTCGCCGCAGCCGAACG
ACCGAGCGCAGCGAGTCAGTGAGCGAGGAAGCGGAAGAGCGCCTGATGCGGTATTTTCTCCTTACGCATC
TGTGCGGTATTTCACACCGCATAAATTCCGACACCATCGAATGGCGCAAAACCTTTCGCGGTATGGCATG
ATAGCGCCCGGAAGAGAGTCAATTCAGGGTGGTGAATGTGAAACCAGTAACGTTATACGATGTCGCAGAG
TATGCCGGTGTCTCTTATCAGACCGTTTCCCGCGTGGTGAACCAGGCCAGCCACGTTTCTGCGAAAACGC
GGGAAAAAGTGGAAGCGGCGATGGCGGAGCTGAATTACATTCCCAACCGCGTGGCACAACAACTGGCGGG
CAAACAGTCGTTGCTGATTGGCGTTGCCACCTCCAGTCTGGCCCTGCACGCGCCGTCGCAAATTGTCGCG
GCGATTAAATCTCGCGCCGATCAACTGGGTGCCAGCGTGGTGGTGTCGATGGTAGAACGAAGCGGCGTCG
AAGCCTGTAAAGCGGCGGTGCACAATCTTCTCGCGCAACGCGTCAGTGGGCTGATCATTAACTATCCGCT
GGATGACCAGGATGCCATTGCTGTGGAAGCTGCCTGCACTAATGTTCCGGCGTTATTTCTTGATGTCTCT
GACCAGACACCCATCAACAGTATTATTTTCTCCCATGAAGACGGTACGCGACTGGGCGTGGAGCATCTGG
TCGCATTGGGTCACCAGCAAATCGCGCTGTTAGCGGGCCCATTAAGTTCTGTCTCGGCGCGTCTGCGTCT
GGCTGGCTGGCATAAATATCTCACTCGCAATCAAATTCAGCCGATAGCGGAACGGGAAGGCGACTGGAGT
GCCATGTCCGGTTTTCAACAAACCATGCAAATGCTGAATGAGGGCATCGTTCCCACTGCGATGCTGGTTG
CCAACGATCAGATGGCGCTGGGCGCAATGCGCGCCATTACCGAGTCCGGGCTGCGCGTTGGTGCGGATAT
CTCGGTAGTGGGATACGACGATACCGAAGACAGCTCATGTTATATCCCGCCGTTAACCACCATCAAACAG
GATTTTCGCCTGCTGGGGCAAACCAGCGTGGACCGCTTGCTGCAACTCTCTCAGGGCCAGGCGGTGAAGG
GCAATCAGCTGTTGCCCGTCTCACTGGTGAAAAGAAAAACCACGCTAGCGCCCAATACGCAAACCGCCTC
TCCCCGCGCGTTGGCCGATTCATTAATGCAGCTGGCACGACAGGTTTCCCGACTGGAAAGCGGGCAGTGA
GCGCAACGCAATTAATGTAAGTTAGCTCACTCATTAGGCACCCCAGGCTTTACACTTTATGCTTCCGGCT
CGTATGTTGTGTGGAATTGTGAGCGGATAACAATTTCACACAGGAAACAGCTATGACCATGATTACGGAT
TCACTGGCCGTCGTTTTACAACGTCGTGACTGGGAAAACCCTGGCGTTACCCAACTTAATCGCCTTGCAG
CACATCCCCCTTTCGCCAGCTGGCGTAATAGCGAAGAGGCCCGCACCGATCGCCCTTCCCAACAGTTGCG
CAGCCTGAATGGCGAATGGCGCTTTGCCTGGTTTCCGGCACCAGAAGCGGTGCCGGAAAGCTGGCTGGAG
TGCGATCTTCCTGAGGCCGATACTGTCGTCGTCCCCTCAAACTGGCAGATGCACGGTTACGATGCGCCCA
TCTACACCAACGTGACCTATCCCATTACGGTCAATCCGCCGTTTGTTCCCACGGAGAATCCGACGGGTTG
TTACTCGCTCACATTTAATGTTGATGAAAGCTGGCTACAGGAAGGCCAGACGCGAATTATTTTTGATGGC
GTTGGAATTAGCTTATCGACTGCACGGTGCACCAATGCTTCTGGCGTCAGGCAGCCATCGGAAGCTGTGG
TATGGCTGTGCAGGTCGTAAATCACTGCATAATTCGTGTCGCTCAAGGCGCACTCCCGTTCTGGATAATG
TTTTTTGCGCCGACATCATAACGGTTCTGGCAAATATTCTGAAATGAGCTGTTGACAATTAATCATCGGC
TCGTATAATGTGTGGAA
