>Addgene plasmid #135116 | HNRNPCL1_RRM_pGEX | depositor partial sequence | sequence record 259858 | HNRNPCL1_ORF
ATGGCCAGCAACGTTACCAACAAGATGGATCCTCACTCCATGAACTCCCGTGTGTTCATTGGGAATCTCA
ACACTCTTGTTGTCAAGAAATCGGATGTGGAGGCGATCTTTTCCAAGTATGGCAAAATTGCGGGCTGCTC
TGTTCATAAGGGCTTTGCCTTCGTTCAATATGATAAGGAGAAAAATGCCCGGGCTGCTGTAGCAGGAGAG
GATGGCAGAATGATTGCTAGCCAGGTTGTAGATATTAACCTGGCTGCGGAGCCAAAAGTGAACCGAGGAA
ACGCAGGTGTGAAACGATCAGCAGCGGAGATGTACGGCTCCTCTTTTGACTTGGACTATGGCTTTCAACG
GGATTATTATGATGGAATGTACAGTTTCCCAGCACGTGTACCTTGA
